Addgene plasmid #212394: pTwist-SARS-CoV-2 Spike-deltaC18 Q52R (CGA)
Purpose: Encodes SARS-CoV-2 spike Q52R for pseudovirus production
Depositing lab: Alejandro Balazs. Depositing organization: Massachusetts General Hospital. Publication: Ongoing evolution of SARS-CoV-2 drives escape from mRNA vaccine-induced humoral immunity. Roederer AL, Cao Y, Denis KS, Sheehan ML, Li CJ, Lam EC, Gregory DJ, Poznansky MC, Iafrate AJ, Canaday DH, Gravenstein S, Garcia-Beltran WF, Balazs AB. medRxiv [Preprint]. 2024 Mar 7:2024.03.05.24303815. doi: 10.1101/2024.03.05.24303815. PubMed 38496628.
Backbone
  Vector backbone: pTwist-CMV-BetaGlobin-WPRE-Neo
  Backbone manufacturer: Twist
  Vector type: Mammalian Expression
Growth in bacteria
  Bacterial resistance: Ampicillin, 100 μg/mL
  Growth temperature: 37°C
  Growth strain: DH5alpha
  Copy number: High Copy
Gene/Insert
  Gene/Insert name: SARS-CoV-2 Spike Q52R
  Species: Severe acute respiratory syndrome coronavirus 2
  Mutation: Q52R
  Entrez Gene: S (a.k.a. GU280_gp02, spike glycoprotein)
  Promoter: CAG
  Cloning method: Ligation Independent Cloning
Terms and licenses: Academic/Nonprofit Terms; Industry Terms: Not Available to Industry
Depositor comments: Please visit https://www.medrxiv.org/content/10.1101/2024.03.05.24303815v1 for medRxiv preprint.
How to cite: pTwist-SARS-CoV-2 Spike-deltaC18 Q52R (CGA) was a gift from Alejandro Balazs (Addgene plasmid # 212394 ; http://n2t.net/addgene:212394 ; RRID:Addgene_212394)
