[The description below was written by a language model from this plasmid's Addgene catalogue record and pLannotate feature annotations shown in this document.]
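Description:
pTwist-SARS-CoV-2 Spike-deltaC18 Q52R (CGA) is a mammalian expression plasmid, about 10.5 kb, built on the commercial pTwist-CMV-BetaGlobin-WPRE-Neo backbone. It encodes the SARS-CoV-2 spike glycoprotein carrying the single substitution Q52R. The name indicates that the arginine is specified by a CGA codon and that the spike lacks its C-terminal 18 residues. This cytoplasmic tail truncation is commonly used to improve spike incorporation into pseudotyped particles, and the annotated reading frame of 3,765 nt is consistent with a shortened spike. In bacteria the plasmid replicates from a high-copy ColE1/pUC-type origin and is selected with ampicillin through the AmpR β-lactamase gene.

The catalogue entry lists the promoter as CAG. The feature table instead shows a CMV enhancer, CMV promoter fragments and a truncated human β-globin intron upstream of the spike gene, which fits the backbone name, so the exact promoter designation differs between the two sources. Downstream of the coding sequence sit a WPRE, which enhances transcript stability and expression, and an SV40 polyadenylation signal. β-globin insulator elements and bacterial and T7 terminators flank the expression unit and help isolate it from neighbouring transcription. A separate cassette of SV40 early promoter, neo and bGH poly(A) signal provides G418 selection in mammalian cells if stable expression is wanted.

The stated purpose is pseudovirus production: the plasmid supplies the envelope protein in trans when co-transfected with packaging and reporter constructs. It belongs to a set of spike variants associated with a study of antibody escape from mRNA vaccine-induced immunity, where such pseudoviruses allow the effect of individual mutations on neutralization to be measured.
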