Features (pLannotate 1.2.2; 21 found; start..end, strand, type, name):
      1..3765    +  CDS            S: SPIKE_SARS2 - Experimental evidence at protein level: Swiss-Prot protein existence level 1. [Spike glycoprotein]: May down-regulate host tetherin (BST2) by lysosomal degradation, thereby counteracting its antiviral activity. From Severe acute respiratory syndrome coronavirus 2 (2019-nCoV) (SARS-CoV-2).
   3839..4427    +  misc_feature   WPRE: woodchuck hepatitis virus posttranscriptional regulatory element
   4480..4601    -  polyA_signal   SV40 poly(A) signal: SV40 polyadenylation signal
   4624..4693    -  CDS            large T antigen (fragment): large T antigen from SV40 (simian virus 40)
   4716..4762    +  terminator     T7 terminator: transcription terminator for bacteriophage T7 RNA polymerase
   4792..4928    +  terminator     rrnG terminator: transcription terminator from the E. coli ribosomal RNA rrnG operon (Albrechtsen et al., 1991)
   4973..5044    +  misc_feature   3' β-globin insulator: insulator downstream of the human β-globin locus (Farrell et al., 2002)
   5089..5285    +  promoter       SV40 promoter: SV40 early promoter
   5299..6090    +  CDS            neo: KKA2_KLEPN - Also known as kan, nptII. Experimental evidence at protein level: Swiss-Prot protein existence level 1. Resistance to kanamycin, neomycin, paromomycin, ribostamycin, butirosin and gentamicin B. From Klebsiella pneumoniae.
   6104..6328    +  polyA_signal   bGH poly(A) signal: bovine growth hormone polyadenylation signal
   6524..7112    -  rep_origin     ori: high-copy-number ColE1/pMB1/pBR322/pUC origin of replication
   7284..7348    -  CDS            bla(M) (fragment): β-lactamase lacking the signal sequence; bla(M); allows cytosolic expression of β-lactamase
   7858..8718    +  CDS            AmpR: β-lactamase; bla; confers resistance to ampicillin, carbenicillin, and related antibiotics
   8731..8867    +  terminator     rrnG terminator: transcription terminator from the E. coli ribosomal RNA rrnG operon (Albrechtsen et al., 1991)
   9019..9090    +  misc_feature   5' β-globin insulator: insulator upstream of the human β-globin locus (Farrell et al., 2002)
   9095..9141    -  terminator     T7 terminator: transcription terminator for bacteriophage T7 RNA polymerase
   9159..9207    -  polyA_signal   poly(A) signal: synthetic polyadenylation signal
   9288..9591    +  enhancer       CMV enhancer: human cytomegalovirus immediate early enhancer
   9664..9681    -  promoter       CMV promoter (fragment): human cytomegalovirus (CMV) immediate early promoter
   9744..9795    +  promoter       CMVd2 promoter: truncated human cytomegalovirus (CMV) immediate early promoter that yields moderately reduced expression relative to the full-length promoter
   9929..10404   +  intron         β-globin intron: internally truncated intron from human β-globin
>Addgene plasmid #212394 | pTwist-SARS-CoV-2 Spike-deltaC18 Q52R (CGA) | addgene full sequence | sequence record 431633 | Addgene NGS Result
ATGTTTGTGTTCCTCGTTCTCCTGCCCCTCGTTTCTTCCCAATGCGTGAACCTCACAACTAGAACGCAGC
TCCCACCCGCTTACACGAACTCTTTTACTCGTGGAGTATACTATCCCGATAAAGTCTTTAGGTCCAGTGT
CCTTCATTCTACTCGAGACCTTTTCCTGCCATTCTTCTCAAATGTCACCTGGTTCCATGCTATCCACGTT
TCTGGCACCAACGGAACTAAACGATTTGATAATCCCGTCTTGCCATTTAACGATGGCGTATACTTTGCCT
CAACGGAGAAGTCCAACATTATCCGGGGATGGATATTTGGCACCACCCTGGACTCCAAGACACAGTCTCT
CCTCATTGTGAACAACGCCACCAATGTCGTCATCAAAGTCTGTGAATTTCAATTTTGTAACGATCCCTTT
CTCGGGGTTTATTATCATAAGAATAACAAGTCTTGGATGGAGTCAGAGTTCCGCGTTTACAGTTCCGCTA
ACAACTGTACTTTTGAGTACGTTTCCCAACCATTTCTCATGGATCTTGAAGGGAAGCAAGGCAACTTCAA
GAATCTCCGCGAATTTGTGTTTAAGAATATAGACGGCTACTTCAAAATTTATAGCAAGCATACCCCGATA
AATCTGGTTCGGGATCTCCCTCAAGGCTTCTCCGCGTTGGAACCCCTCGTGGACTTGCCGATTGGCATCA
ACATCACCCGGTTCCAAACCCTTCTTGCCCTTCATCGAAGCTACCTCACGCCTGGCGACAGTAGTAGTGG
TTGGACAGCGGGCGCAGCAGCCTACTATGTGGGATATTTGCAACCACGCACCTTTCTTCTCAAATATAAC
GAAAACGGAACAATTACCGATGCCGTAGACTGTGCCCTCGATCCCCTGTCCGAAACTAAATGCACACTCA
AGTCCTTCACAGTTGAGAAAGGCATATACCAAACCAGTAACTTCCGCGTCCAACCCACCGAATCCATTGT
TCGATTCCCTAACATCACCAATTTGTGTCCTTTCGGTGAAGTATTTAATGCCACTCGATTTGCATCAGTT
TATGCCTGGAATCGCAAGCGAATATCAAATTGTGTTGCAGATTATAGTGTCCTGTATAATAGCGCATCAT
TCAGCACTTTTAAGTGTTATGGGGTCAGCCCTACGAAATTGAATGACTTGTGTTTTACCAACGTTTACGC
AGATTCTTTCGTCATACGCGGCGACGAAGTCCGACAGATTGCACCGGGGCAAACCGGAAAGATAGCAGAC
TATAATTATAAGTTGCCGGATGACTTCACCGGCTGCGTTATAGCATGGAACTCCAATAATCTCGATTCAA
AAGTCGGCGGCAACTATAATTATCTTTACCGCCTGTTTCGCAAGTCAAATCTGAAGCCCTTTGAACGTGA
CATCTCCACCGAAATTTATCAAGCTGGCAGCACCCCATGTAATGGAGTGGAAGGGTTTAACTGTTATTTT
CCCCTTCAATCATACGGATTTCAACCAACAAATGGGGTGGGCTATCAACCATATCGGGTGGTAGTCTTGA
GCTTTGAGCTGCTCCACGCACCGGCTACAGTTTGCGGACCGAAGAAAAGCACTAACCTGGTGAAGAATAA
ATGTGTGAACTTCAACTTTAATGGGCTCACCGGAACAGGGGTGCTGACAGAATCAAACAAGAAATTTCTC
CCTTTTCAACAATTTGGTAGAGACATTGCCGATACCACAGATGCCGTCCGCGATCCGCAAACACTGGAAA
TCCTCGATATAACACCCTGTAGCTTCGGCGGGGTCAGCGTGATAACTCCCGGAACGAACACATCCAACCA
AGTGGCTGTCCTGTATCAAGATGTCAACTGTACCGAAGTCCCTGTGGCGATACACGCCGACCAACTGACA
CCCACCTGGAGAGTCTACTCAACAGGTTCCAATGTCTTTCAAACTAGAGCGGGTTGTCTCATTGGCGCTG
AGCATGTCAATAATTCATACGAATGTGATATTCCTATTGGGGCAGGAATCTGTGCGTCTTATCAAACTCA
AACGAACTCACCACGGCGCGCTCGCTCAGTAGCCAGCCAGTCCATAATCGCCTATACCATGAGTCTCGGG
GCTGAGAACTCCGTGGCTTATTCAAACAATTCCATCGCAATCCCAACTAACTTTACCATTAGCGTTACCA
CGGAAATCTTGCCCGTCAGCATGACTAAGACGAGCGTAGACTGTACGATGTATATCTGTGGGGATTCCAC
CGAGTGTAGCAACCTCTTGCTTCAATACGGGTCTTTCTGTACTCAACTCAACCGAGCATTGACCGGAATT
GCGGTCGAACAAGACAAGAATACCCAAGAGGTGTTCGCACAAGTAAAGCAAATATACAAAACGCCGCCAA
TCAAAGATTTTGGCGGGTTTAATTTTAGCCAAATACTGCCAGACCCATCTAAGCCTTCAAAACGCAGCTT
TATCGAGGATCTGCTGTTCAACAAAGTTACGTTGGCTGACGCGGGTTTCATTAAGCAGTATGGGGATTGT
TTGGGAGACATTGCGGCCCGCGACCTTATCTGTGCTCAAAAATTCAATGGGTTGACAGTTCTGCCCCCTC
TGCTCACTGATGAGATGATTGCACAGTATACATCAGCATTGTTGGCAGGAACCATTACATCCGGCTGGAC
TTTTGGCGCGGGTGCGGCCCTTCAAATACCTTTCGCTATGCAAATGGCTTACAGATTCAATGGGATTGGT
GTCACGCAAAATGTATTGTATGAAAATCAGAAGCTGATCGCTAATCAATTTAACAGCGCGATTGGCAAGA
TCCAAGATTCACTGTCAAGCACAGCGTCCGCCCTCGGCAAACTCCAAGATGTTGTGAATCAAAACGCCCA
GGCCCTGAATACCCTCGTGAAGCAACTGAGTTCTAACTTCGGCGCAATCTCCAGCGTCCTCAACGACATA
TTGTCCAGACTTGATAAGGTGGAAGCCGAGGTGCAAATTGATCGGCTCATCACAGGCAGGCTCCAGTCAC
TCCAAACTTATGTGACACAACAGTTGATCCGGGCTGCTGAGATACGAGCAAGCGCCAACCTGGCCGCCAC
TAAAATGTCAGAGTGCGTGCTCGGGCAGTCCAAACGGGTTGACTTTTGTGGCAAGGGCTATCACTTGATG
TCCTTCCCCCAATCCGCCCCACATGGAGTGGTCTTTCTCCACGTCACTTATGTCCCTGCTCAAGAGAAGA
ACTTTACGACAGCTCCAGCAATCTGTCACGATGGCAAAGCGCACTTTCCCAGGGAAGGCGTTTTCGTCAG
TAATGGCACGCATTGGTTTGTGACCCAAAGGAATTTCTATGAACCCCAAATCATAACCACTGACAATACA
TTTGTCTCAGGCAACTGTGATGTGGTCATTGGGATCGTGAACAACACGGTATATGATCCCCTGCAACCCG
AGTTGGATAGCTTCAAAGAGGAATTGGATAAATACTTTAAGAATCATACTTCACCCGATGTTGATCTCGG
GGACATATCAGGAATAAATGCAAGTGTCGTCAACATTCAGAAAGAGATTGATCGCCTTAATGAGGTCGCC
AAGAACTTGAATGAATCTTTGATCGACTTGCAAGAACTGGGCAAATACGAACAATATATTAAATGGCCCT
GGTACATTTGGTTGGGCTTTATCGCCGGACTTATAGCTATCGTTATGGTCACAATTATGTTGTGCTGTAT
GACTAGCTGTTGTTCCTGCTTGAAAGGATGTTGCAGTTGCGGATCTTGTTGTAAATAAAGGATCCTCTAG
AAGTTGTCTCCTCCTGCACTGACTGACTGATACAATCGATTTCTGGATCCGCAGGCCTAATCAACCTCTG
GATTACAAAATTTGTGAAAGATTGACTGGTATTCTTAACTATGTTGCTCCTTTTACGCTATGTGGATACG
CTGCTTTAATGCCTTTGTATCATGCTATTGCTTCCCGTATGGCTTTCATTTTCTCCTCCTTGTATAAATC
CTGGTTGCTGTCTCTTTATGAGGAGTTGTGGCCCGTTGTCAGGCAACGTGGCGTGGTGTGCACTGTGTTT
GCTGACGCAACCCCCACTGGTTGGGGCATTGCCACCACCTGTCAGCTCCTTTCCGGGACTTTCGCTTTCC
CCCTCCCTATTGCCACGGCGGAACTCATCGCCGCCTGCCTTGCCCGCTGCTGGACAGGGGCTCGGCTGTT
GGGCACTGACAATTCCGTGGTGTTGTCGGGGAAGCTGACGTCCTTTCCATGGCTGCTCGCCTGTGTTGCC
ACCTGGATTCTGCGCGGGACGTCCTTCTGCTACGTCCCTTCGGCCCTCAATCCAGCGGACCTTCCTTCCC
GCGGCCTGCTGCCGGCTCTGCGGCCTCTTCCGCGTCTTCGCCTTCGCCCTCAGACGAGTCGGATCTCCCT
TTGGGCCGCCTCCCCGCCTGTCTAGCTTGACTGACTGAGATACAGCGTACCTTCAGCTCACAGACATGAT
AAGATACATTGATGAGTTTGGACAAACCACAACTAGAATGCAGTGAAAAAAATGCTTTATTTGTGAAATT
TGTGATGCTATTGCTTTATTTGTAACCATTATAAGCTGCAATAAACAAGTTAACAACAACAATTGCATTC
ATTTTATGTTTCAGGTTCAGGGGGAGGTGTGGGAGGTTTTTTAAAGCAAGTAAAACCTCTACAAATGTGG
TATTGGCCCATCTCTATCGGTATCGTAGCATAACCCCTTGGGGCCTCTAAACGGGTCTTGAGGGGTTTTT
TGTGCCCCTCGGGCCGGATTGCTATCTACCGGCATTGGCGCAGAAAAAAATGCCTGATGCGACGCTGCGC
GTCTTATACTCCCACATATGCCAGATTCAGCAACGGATACGGCTTCCCCAACTTGCCCACTTCCATACGT
GTCCTCCTTACCAGAAATTTATCCTTAAGGTCGTCAGCTATCCTGCAGGCGATCTCTCGATTTCGATCAA
GACATTCCTTTAATGGTCTTTTCTGGACACCACTAGGGGTCAGAAGTAGTTCATCAAACTTTCTTCCCTC
CCTAATCTCATTGGTTACCTTGGGCTATCGAAACTTAATTAAGCGATCTGCATCTCAATTAGTCAGCAAC
CATAGTCCCGCCCCTAACTCCGCCCATCCCGCCCCTAACTCCGCCCAGTTCCGCCCATTCTCCGCCCCAT
CGCTGACTAATTTTTTTTATTTATGCAGAGGCCGAGGCCGCCTCGGCCTCTGAGCTATTCCAGAAGTAGT
GAGGAGGCTTTTTTGGAGGCCTAGGCTTTTGCAAAGGAGGTAGCCAACATGATTGAACAAGATGGATTGC
ACGCAGGTTCTCCCGCCGCTTGGGTGGAGAGGCTATTCGGCTATGACTGGGCACAACAGACAATCGGCTG
CTCTGATGCCGCCGTGTTCCGGCTGTCAGCGCAGGGGCGCCCGGTTCTTTTTGTCAAGACCGACCTGTCC
GGTGCCCTGAATGAACTCCAGGACGAGGCAGCGCGGCTATCGTGGCTGGCCACGACGGGCGTTCCTTGCG
CAGCTGTGCTCGACGTTGTCACTGAAGCGGGAAGGGACTGGCTGCTATTGGGCGAAGTGCCGGGGCAGGA
TCTCCTGTCATCTCACCTTGCTCCTGCCGAGAAAGTATCCATCATGGCTGATGCAATGCGGCGGCTGCAT
ACGCTTGATCCGGCTACCTGCCCATTCGACCACCAAGCGAAACATCGCATCGAGCGAGCACGTACTCGGA
TGGAAGCCGGTCTTGTCGATCAGGATGATCTGGACGAAGAGCATCAGGGGCTCGCGCCAGCCGAACTGTT
CGCCAGGCTCAAGGCGCGGATGCCCGACGGCGAGGATCTCGTCGTGACCCACGGCGATGCCTGCTTGCCG
AATATCATGGTGGAAAATGGCCGCTTTTCTGGATTCATCGACTGTGGCCGGCTGGGTGTGGCGGACCGCT
ATCAGGACATAGCGTTGGCTACCCGTGATATTGCTGAAGAGCTTGGCGGCGAATGGGCTGACCGCTTCCT
CGTGCTTTACGGTATCGCCGCTCCCGATTCGCAGCGCATCGCCTTCTATCGCCTTCTTGACGAGTTCTTC
TAGTATGTAAGCCCTGTGCCTTCTAGTTGCCAGCCATCTGTTGTTTGCCCCTCCCCCGTGCCTTCCTTGA
CCCTGGAAGGTGCCACTCCCACTGTCCTTTCCTAATAAAATGAGGAAATTGCATCGCATTGTCTGAGTAG
GTGTCATTCTATTCTGGGGGGTGGGGTGGGGCAGGACAGCAAGGGGGAGGATTGGGAAGACAATAGCAGG
CATGCTGGGGATGCGGTGGGCTCTATGGTTAATTAACCAGTCAAGTCAGCTACTTGGCGAGATCGACTTG
TCTGGGTTTCGACTACGCTCAGAATTGCGTCAGTCAAGTTCGATCTGGTCCTTGCTATTGCACCCGTTCT
CCGATTACGAGTTTCATTTAAATCATGTGAGCAAAAGGCCAGCAAAAGGCCAGGAACCGTAAAAAGGCCG
CGTTGCTGGCGTTTTTCCATAGGCTCCGCCCCCCTGACGAGCATCACAAAAATCGACGCTCAAGTCAGAG
GTGGCGAAACCCGACAGGACTATAAAGATACCAGGCGTTTCCCCCTGGAAGCTCCCTCGTGCGCTCTCCT
GTTCCGACCCTGCCGCTTACCGGATACCTGTCCGCCTTTCTCCCTTCGGGAAGCGTGGCGCTTTCTCATA
GCTCACGCTGTAGGTATCTCAGTTCGGTGTAGGTCGTTCGCTCCAAGCTGGGCTGTGTGCACGAACCCCC
CGTTCAGCCCGACCGCTGCGCCTTATCCGGTAACTATCGTCTTGAGTCCAACCCGGTAAGACACGACTTA
TCGCCACTGGCAGCAGCCACTGGTAACAGGATTAGCAGAGCGAGGTATGTAGGCGGTGCTACAGAGTTCT
TGAAGTGGTGGCCTAACTACGGCTACACTAGAAGAACAGTATTTGGTATCTGCGCTCTGCTGAAGCCAGT
TACCTTCGGAAAAAGAGTTGGTAGCTCTTGATCCGGCAAACAAACCACCGCTGGTAGCGGTGGTTTTTTT
GTTTGCAAGCAGCAGATTACGCGCAGAAAAAAAGGATCTCAAGAAGATCCTTTGATCTTTTCTACGGGGT
CTGACGCTCAGTGGAACGAAAACTCACGTTAAGGGATTTTGGTCATGAGATTATCAAAAAGGATCTTCAC
CTAGATCCTTTTAAATTAAAAATGAAGTTTTAAATCAATCTAAAGTATATATGAGTAAACTTGGTCTGAC
AGTTACCAATGCTTAATCAGTGAGGCACCTATCTCAGCGATCTGTCTATTTCGTTCATCCATAGTTGCAT
TTAAATTTCCGAACTCTCCAAGGCCCTCGTCGGAAAATCTTCAAACCTTTCGTCCGATCCATCTTGCAGG
CTACCTCTCGAACGAACTATCGCAAGTCTCTTGGCCGGCCTTGCGCCTTGGCTATTGCTTGGCAGCGCCT
ATCGCCAGGTATTACTCCAATCCCGAATATCCGAGATCGGGATCACCCGAGAGAAGTTCAACCTACATCC
TCAATCCCGATCTATCCGAGATCCGAGGAATATCGAAATCGGGGCGCGCCTGGTGTACCGAGAACGATCC
TCTCAGTGCGAGTCTCGACGATCCATATCGTTGCTTGGCAGTCAGCCAGTCGGAATCCAGCTTGGGACCC
AGGAAGTCCAATCGTCAGATATTGTACTCAAGCCTGGTCACGGCAGCGTACCGATCTGTTTAAACCTAGA
TATTGATAGTCTGATCGGTCAACGTATAATCGAGTCCTAGCTTTTGCAAACATCTATCAAGAGACAGGAT
CAGCAGGAGGCTTTCGCATGAGTATTCAACATTTCCGTGTCGCCCTTATTCCCTTTTTTGCGGCATTTTG
CCTTCCTGTTTTTGCTCACCCAGAAACGCTGGTGAAAGTAAAAGATGCTGAAGATCAGTTGGGTGCGCGA
GTGGGTTACATCGAACTGGATCTCAACAGCGGTAAGATCCTTGAGAGTTTTCGCCCCGAAGAACGCTTTC
CAATGATGAGCACTTTTAAAGTTCTGCTATGTGGCGCGGTATTATCCCGTATTGACGCCGGGCAAGAGCA
ACTCGGTCGCCGCATACACTATTCTCAGAATGACTTGGTTGAGTATTCACCAGTCACAGAAAAGCATCTT
ACGGATGGCATGACAGTAAGAGAATTATGCAGTGCTGCCATAACCATGAGTGATAACACTGCGGCCAACT
TACTTCTGACAACGATTGGAGGACCGAAGGAGCTAACCGCTTTTTTGCACAACATGGGGGATCATGTAAC
TCGCCTTGATCGTTGGGAACCGGAGCTGAATGAAGCCATACCAAACGACGAGCGTGACACCACGATGCCT
GTAGCAATGGCAACAACCTTGCGTAAACTATTAACTGGCGAACTACTTACTCTAGCTTCCCGGCAACAGT
TGATAGACTGGATGGAGGCGGATAAAGTTGCAGGACCACTTCTGCGCTCGGCCCTTCCGGCTGGCTGGTT
TATTGCTGATAAATCTGGAGCCGGTGAGCGTGGGTCTCGCGGTATCATTGCAGCACTGGGGCCAGATGGT
AAGCCCTCCCGTATCGTAGTTATCTACACGACGGGGAGTCAGGCAACTATGGATGAACGAAATAGACAGA
TCGCTGAGATAGGTGCCTCACTGATTAAGCATTGGTAACCGATTCTAGGTGCATTGGCGCAGAAAAAAAT
GCCTGATGCGACGCTGCGCGTCTTATACTCCCACATATGCCAGATTCAGCAACGGATACGGCTTCCCCAA
CTTGCCCACTTCCATACGTGTCCTCCTTACCAGAAATTTATCCTTAAGATCCCGAATCGTTTAAACTCGA
CTCTGGCTCTATCGAATCTCCGTCGTTTCGAGCTTACGCGAACAGCCGTGGCGCTCATTTGCTCGTCGGG
CATCGAATCTCGTCAGCTATCGTCAGCTTACCTTTTTGGCAGCGATCGCGGCTCCCGACATCTTGGACCA
TTAGCTCCACAGGTATCTTCTTCCCTCTAGTGGTCATAACAGCAGCTTCAGCTACCTCTCAATTCAAAAA
ACCCCTCAAGACCCGTTTAGAGGCCCCAAGGGGTTATGCTATCAATCGTTGCGTTACACACACAAAAAAC
CAACACACATCCATCTTCGATGGATAGCGATTTTATTATCTAACTGCTGATCGAGTGTAGCCAGATCTAG
TAATCAATTACGGGGTCATTAGTTCATAGCCCATATATGGAGTTCCGCGTTACATAACTTACGGTAAATG
GCCCGCCTGGCTGACCGCCCAACGACCCCCGCCCATTGACGTCAATAATGACGTATGTTCCCATAGTAAC
GCCAATAGGGACTTTCCATTGACGTCAATGGGTGGAGTATTTACGGTAAACTGCCCACTTGGCAGTACAT
CAAGTGTATCATATGCCAAGTACGCCCCCTATTGACGTCAATGACGGTAAATGGCCCGCCTGGCATTATG
CCCAGTACATGACCTTATGGGACTTTCCTACTTGGCAGTACATCTACGTATTAGTCATCGCTATTACCAT
GCTGATGCGGTTTTGGCAGTACATCAATGGGCGTGGATAGCGGTTTGACTCACGGGGATTTCCAAGTCTC
CACCCCATTGACGTCAATGGGAGTTTGTTTTGGCACCAAAATCAACGGGACTTTCCAAAATGTCGTAACA
ACTCCGCCCCATTGACGCAAATGGGCGGTAGGCGTGTACGGTGGGAGGTCTATATAAGCAGAGCTGGTTT
AGTGAACCGTCAGATCGCCTGGAGACGCCATCCACGCTGTTTTGACCTCCATAGAAGACACCGGGACCGA
TCCAGCCTCCCCTCGAAGCTTACATGTGGTACCGAGCTCGGATCCTGAGAACTTCAGGGTGAGTCTATGG
GACCCTTGATGTTTTCTTTCCCCTTCTTTTCTATGGTTAAGTTCATGTCATAGGAAGGGGAGAAGTAACA
GGGTACACATATTGACCAAATCAGGGTAATTTTGCATTTGTAATTTTAAAAAATGCTTTCTTCTTTTAAT
ATACTTTTTTGTTTATCTTATTTCTAATACTTTCCCTAATCTCTTTCTTTCAGGGCAATAATGATACAAT
GTATCATGCCTCTTTGCACCATTCTAAAGAATAACAGTGATAATTTCTGGGTTAAGGCAATAGCAATATT
TCTGCATATAAATATTTCTGCATATAAATTGTAACTGATGTAAGAGGTTTCATATTGCTAATAGCAGCTA
CAATCCAGCTACCATTCTGCTTTTATTTTATGGTTGGGATAAGGCTGGATTATTCTGAGTCCAAGCTAGG
CCCTTTTGCTAATCATGTTCATACCTCTTATCTTCCTCCCACAGCTCCTGGGCAACGTGCTGGTCTGTGT
GCTGGCCCATCACTTTGGCAAAGGCGGCCGCC
